>Addgene plasmid #172715 | pCRISPR-PE-bacteria | addgene full sequence | sequence record 422752 | Addgene NGS Result
GCCTACATTGTATTGGCATGTAAAAAATAAGCGGGCTTTGCTCGACGCCTTAGCCATTGAGATGTTAGAT
AGGCACCATACTCACTTTTGCCCTTTAGAAGGGGAAAGCTGGCAAGATTTTTTACGTAATAACGCTAAAA
GTTTTAGATGTGCTTTACTAAGTCATCGCGATGGAGCAAAAGTACATTTAGGTACACGGCCTACAGAAAA
ACAGTATGAAACTCTCGAAAATCAATTAGCCTTTTTATGCCAACAAGGTTTTTCACTAGAGAATGCATTA
TATGCACTCAGCGCTGTGGGGCATTTTACTTTAGGTTGCGTATTGGAAGATCAAGAGCATCAAGTCGCTA
AAGAAGAAAGGGAAACACCTACTACTGATAGTATGCCGCCATTATTACGACAAGCTATCGAATTATTTGA
TCACCAAGGTGCAGAGCCAGCCTTCTTATTCGGCCTTGAATTGATCATATGCGGATTAGAAAAACAACTT
AAATGTGAAAGTGGGTCTTAAGACGTCGATATCTGGCGAAAATGAGACGTTGATCGGCACGTAAGAGGTT
CCAACTTTCACCATAATGAAATAAGATCACTACCGGGCGTATTTTTTGAGTTATCGAGATTTTCAGGAGC
TAAGGAAGCTAAAATGGAGAAAAAAATCACTGGATATACCACCGTTGATATATCCCAATGGCATCGTAAA
GAACATTTTGAGGCATTTCAGTCAGTTGCTCAATGTACCTATAACCAGACCGTTCAGCTGGATATTACGG
CATTTTTAAAGACCGTAAAGAAAAATAAGCACAAGTTTTATCCGGCCTTTATTCACATTCTTGCCCGCCT
GATGAATGCTCATCCGGAATTTCGTATGGCAATGAAAGACGGTGAGCTGGTGATATGGGATAGTGTTCAC
CCTTGTTACACCGTTTTCCATGAGCAAACTGAAACGTTTTCATCGCTCTGGAGTGAATACCACGACGATT
TCCGGCAGTTTCTACACATATATTCGCAAGATGTGGCGTGTTACGGTGAAAACCTGGCCTATTTCCCTAA
AGGGTTTATTGAGAATATGTTTTTCGTCTCAGCCAATCCCTGGGTGAGTTTCACCAGTTTTGATTTAAAC
GTGGCCAATATGGACAACTTCTTCGCCCCCGTTTTCACCATGGGCAAATATTATACGCAAGGCGACAAGG
TGCTGATGCCGCTGGCGATTCAGGTTCATCATGCCGTTTGTGATGGCTTCCATGTCGGCAGAATGCTTAA
TGAATTACAACAGTACTGCGATGAGTGGCAGGGCGGGGCGTAATTTGATATCGAGCTCGCTTGGACTCCT
GTTGATAGATCCAGTAATGACCTCAGAACTCCATCTGGATTTGTTCAGAACGCTCGGTTGCCGCCGGGCG
TTTTTTATTGGTGAGAATCCAAGCACTAGTAACAACTTATATCGTATGGGGCTGACTTCAGGTGCTACAT
TTGAAGAGATAAATTGCACTGAAATCTAGAAATATTTTATCTGATTAATAAGATGATCTTCTTGAGATCG
TTTTGGTCTGCGCGTAATCTCTTGCTCTGAAAACGAAAAAACCGCCTTGCAGGGCGGTTTTTCGAAGGTT
CTCTGAGCTACCAACTCTTTGAACCGAGGTAACTGGCTTGGAGGAGCGCAGTCACCAAAACTTGTCCTTT
CAGTTTAGCCTTAACCGGCGCATGACTTCAAGACTAACTCCTCTAAATCAATTACCAGTGGCTGCTGCCA
GTGGTGCTTTTGCATGTCTTTCCGGGTTGGACTCAAGACGATAGTTACCGGATAAGGCGCAGCGGTCGGA
CTGAACGGGGGGTTCGTGCATACAGTCCAGCTTGGAGCGAACTGCCTACCCGGAACTGAGTGTCAGGCGT
GGAATGAGACAAACGCGGCCATAACAGCGGAATGACACCGGTAAACCGAAAGGCAGGAACAGGAGAGCGC
ACGAGGGAGCCGCCAGGGGGAAACGCCTGGTATCTTTATAGTCCTGTCGGGTTTCGCCACCACTGATTTG
AGCGTCAGATTTCGTGATGCTTGTCAGGGGGGCGGAGCCTATGGAAAAACGGCTTTGCCGCGGCCCTCTC
ACTTCCCTGTTAAGTATCTTCCTGGCATCTTCCAGGAAATCTCCGCCCCGTTCGTAAGCCATTTCCGCTC
GCCGCAGTCGAACGACCGAGCGTAGCGAGTCAGTGAGCGAGGAAGCGGAATATATCCCTAGGTATAAACG
CAGAAAGGCCCACCCGAAGGTGAGCCAGTGTGACTCTAGTAGAGAGCGTTCACCGACAAACAACAGATAA
AACGAAAGGCCCAGTCTTTCGACTGAGCCTTTCGTTTTATTTGATGCCTGGAGATCCTTACTCGAGTTAT
TACGGGCTGCTATTTTCAATCAGCAGGGTGCTGGTATCCGGGGTTTCGGTAATCGCCGCTTTACGCGCCG
CTTGATCCGCCATGCGATTACCACGCGCCTCCGCGCTGTGACCTTTCTGGTGACCCGGGCAGTGAATGAT
GCTCAGACGTTTCGGCAGGAACAGCGCTTTCAGCAGCGCCAGAATCTCGTCCTTATTTTTGATTTCTTTG
CCTTCGCTGGTCAGCCAACCACGACGACGGTAGATTTCACCATGGATGTGCGCGGTCGCAAACGCGTAAC
GGCTATCGGTATAAACATTCAGCTTTTTGCCCTCCGCCATTTTCAGCGCTTGGGTCAGCGCAATCAGCTC
CGCACGCTGCGCGCTGGTACCCGCCGGCAGCGCTTTCGCCCAGATAACTTCGGTCTCGGTGGTAACCGCC
GCACCCGCCTTACGCTGGCCTTCTTGCAGCAGGCTGCTGCCGTCGGTATACCAGGTGTGATCCGCGTCCG
GCAGCGGCTGGTCGGTCAGATCCGGACGGGTACCGTGCGCCTCCGCCAGAATGTCCAGGCAGTTATGCTG
CAGACCTTCCTCCGGCAGCGGCAGCAGGGTCGCCGGGTTCAGCGCAACCACCGGACCGAACTGAACACGG
TCGGTATCCAGCAGCAGCGCTTGATAGTGGGTCATACGCGCGTTGCTCAGCCAACGGTCCGGCGGCTGCT
TAACCAGCGCTTCAACCGCATGCGGCGCCAGAATCACCAGCGGTTGACCCATGGTCAGCTTGCCCGCGTC
TTTGGTCAGAACCGCGATCGCCGCAACCATACGCAGGCACGGCGGCCAGCCCGCCGCAACCGGATCCAGT
TTCTTGCTCAGGTACGCAACCGGACGGCGCCACGGACCCAGTTTCTGGGTCAGAACGCCTTTCGCATAAC
CCTGCTTTTCATCAACAAACAGCTCGAACGGCTTGGTCAGGTCCGGCAGACCCAGCGCCGGCGCGGTCAG
CAGCGCCTGTTTGATCTCTTGGTACGCTTTCTGCTGGTCCGGACCCCAGTTAAACAGGGTACCCGGTTTG
GTCAGCGGGTACAGCGGCGCCGCCATTTCCGCGAAACCCGGGATAAACAGACGGCAAAAACCCGCTTTAC
CCAGGAACTCACGCAGTTGGCGCGGGGTCTTCGGGGTCGGCTGACCCATAACGGTTTCCTTACGCGCCTC
GGTCAGCCAGCGTTGACCTTCCTTCAGCAGGTAGCCCAGATACTTCACTTGCTTCTGGCAAATTTGCGCC
TTTTTCGCGCTCGCACGGTAACCCAGGTTACCCAGGGTCTGCAGCAGCGCACGGGTACCCTGTTGGCAAT
CCAGTTCGCTGGTCGCCGCCAGCAGCAGATCGTCCACGTACTGCAGCAGGATCAGATCCGGGTGTTGGAT
ACGGAAGTCCGCCAGATCACGGTGCAGCGCCTCGTTGAACAGGGTCGGGCTGTTTTTAAAGCCCTGCGGC
AGACGGGTCCAGGTCAGTTGGCCGCTGATACCCATTTCCGGGTCACGCCATTCAAACGCGAACAGCGGTT
GGCTGGTCGGGTGCAGACGCAGGCAGAAAAACGCGTCCTTCAGATCCAGCACGGTATACCACTGGTGGCT
CGGCGGCAGACCGCTCAGCAGGTTGTACGGGTTCGGAACGGTCGGATGAATATCTTCAACGCGCTTGTTA
ACCTCACGCAGGTCTTGCACCGGACGGTAATCATTGGTACCCGGTTTCTTCACCGGCAGCAGCGGGGTAT
TCCACGGGCTCTGGCACGGCACCAGAATACCCTGGTCCAGCAGACGTTGAATGTGCGGCTTAATACCCAG
ACGCGCTTCCTGGCTCATCGGATACTGCTTGATGCTAACCGGGGTGCTGGTCGCCTTCAGCGGAATGATC
AGCGGCGCCTGGCGAACCGCCAGACCCATGCCGCCGGTTTCCGCCCACGCCTGCGGAAAGTCGCTCAGCC
AGGTGCTACCCAGGCTAACATCCGGCTCCTTGCTGGTCTCATGCAGACGATACTCGTCCTCGATGTTCAG
GGTGCTGCTACCGCCGCTGCTGCCGCCGCTGCTTTCCGGGGTCGCGCTTTCGCTGGTGCCCGGGGTTTCG
CTGCCGCTGCTGCCGCCGCTGCTGCCGCCGCTGTCACCTCCTAGCTGACTCAAATCAATGCGTGTTTCAT
AAAGACCAGTGATGGATTGATGGATAAGAGTGGCATCTAAAACTTCTTTTGTAGACGTATATCGTTTACG
ATCAATTGTTGTATCAAAATATTTAAAAGCAGCGGGAGCTCCAAGATTCGTCAACGTAAATAAATGAATA
ATATTTTCTGCTTGTTCACGTATTGGTTTGTCTCTATGTTTGTTATATGCACTAAGAACTTTATCTAAAT
TGGCATCTGCTAAAATAACACGCTTAGAAAATTCACTGATTTGCTCAATAATCTCATCTAAATAATGCTT
ATGCTGCTCCACAAACAATTGTTTTTGTTCGTTATCTTCTGGACTACCCTTCAACTTTTCATAATGACTA
GCTAAATATAAAAAATTCACATATTTGCTTGGCAGAGCCAGCTCATTTCCTTTTTGTAATTCTCCGGCAC
TAGCCAGCATCCGTTTACGACCGTTTTCTAACTCAAAAAGACTATATTTAGGTAGTTTAATGATTAAGTC
TTTTTTAACTTCCTTATATCCTTTAGCTTCTAAAAAGTCAATCGGATTTTTTTCAAAGGAACTTCTTTCC
ATAATTGTGATCCCTAGTAACTCTTTAACGGATTTTAACTTCTTCGATTTCCCTTTTTCCACCTTAGCAA
CCACTAGGACTGAATAAGCTACCGTTGGACTATCAAAACCACCATATTTTTTTGGATCCCAGTCTTTTTT
ACGAGCAATAAGCTTGTCCGAATTTCTTTTTGGTAAAATTGACTCCTTGGAGAATCCGCCTGTCTGTACT
TCTGTTTTCTTGACAATATTGACTTGGGGCATGGACAATACTTTGCGCACTGTGGCAAAATCTCGCCCTT
TATCCCAGACAATTTCTCCAGTTTCCCCATTAGTTTCGATTAGAGGGCGTTTGCGAATCTCTCCATTTGC
AAGTGTAATTTCTGTTTTGAAGAAGTTCATGATATTAGAGTAAAAGAAATATTTTGCGGTTGCTTTGCCT
ATTTCTTGCTCAGACTTAGCAATCATTTTACGAACATCATAAACTTTATAATCACCATAGACAAACTCCG
ATTCAAGTTTTGGATATTTCTTAATCAAAGCAGTTCCAACGACGGCATTTAGATACGCATCATGGGCATG
ATGGTAATTGTTAATCTCACGTACTTTATAGAATTGGAAATCTTTTCGGAAGTCAGAAACTAATTTAGAT
TTTAAGGTAATCACTTTAACCTCTCGAATAAGTTTATCATTTTCATCGTATTTAGTATTCATGCGACTAT
CCAAAATTTGTGCCACATGCTTAGTGATTTGGCGAGTTTCAACCAATTGGCGTTTGATAAAACCAGCTTT
ATCAAGTTCACTCAAACCTCCACGTTCAGCTTTCGTTAAATTATCAAACTTACGTTGAGTGATTAACTTG
GCGTTTAGAAGTTGTCTCCAATAGTTTTTCATCTTTTTGACTACTTCTTCACTTGGAACGTTATCCGATT
TACCACGATTTTTATCAGAACGCGTTAAGACCTTATTGTCTATTGAATCGTCTTTAAGGAAACTTTGTGG
AACAATGGCATCGACATCATAATCACTTAAACGATTAATATCTAATTCTTGGTCCACATACATGTCTCTT
CCATTTTGGAGATAATAGAGATAGAGCTTTTCATTTTGCAATTGAGTATTTTCAACAGGATGCTCTTTAA
GAATCTGACTTCCTAATTCTTTGATACCTTCTTCGATTCGTTTCATACGCTCTCGCGAATTTTTCTGGCC
CTTTTGAGTTGTCTGATTTTCACGTGCCATTTCAATAACGATATTTTCTGGCTTATGCCGCCCCATTACT
TTGACCAATTCATCAACAACTTTTACAGTCTGTAAAATACCTTTTTTAATAGCAGGGCTACCAGCTAAAT
TTGCAATATGTTCATGTAAACTATCGCCTTGTCCAGACACTTGTGCTTTTTGAATGTCTTCTTTAAATGT
CAAACTATCATCATGGATCAGCTGCATAAAATTGCGATTGGCAAAACCATCTGATTTCAAAAAATCTAAT
ATTGTTTTGCCAGATTGCTTATCCCTAATACCATTAATCAATTTTCGAGACAAACGTCCCCAACCAGTAT
AACGGCGACGTTTAAGCTGTTTCATCACCTTATCATCAAAGAGGTGAGCATATGTTTTAAGTCTTTCCTC
AATCATCTCCCTATCTTCAAATAAGGTCAATGTTAAAACAATATCCTCTAAGATATCTTCATTTTCTTCA
TTATCCAAAAAATCTTTATCTTTAATAATTTTTAGCAAATCATGGTAGGTACCTAATGAAGCATTAAATC
TATCTTCAACTCCTGAAATTTCAACACTATCAAAACATTCTATTTTTTTGAAATAATCTTCTTTTAATTG
CTTAACGGTTACTTTTCGATTTGTTTTGAAGAGTAAATCAACAATGGCTTTCTTCTGTTCACCTGAAAGA
AATGCTGGTTTTCGCATTCCTTCAGTAACATATTTGACCTTTGTCAATTCGTTATAAACCGTAAAATACT
CATAAAGCAAACTATGTTTTGGTAGTACTTTTTCATTTGGAAGATTTTTATCAAAGTTTGTCATGCGTTC
AATAAATGATTGAGCTGAAGCACCTTTATCGACAACTTCTTCAAAATTCCATGGGGTAATTGTTTCTTCA
GACTTCCGAGTCATCCATGCAAAACGACTATTGCCACGCGCCAATGGACCAACATAATAAGGAATTCGAA
AAGTCAAGATTTTTTCAATCTTCTCACGATTGTCTTTTAAAAATGGATAAAAGTCTTCTTGTCTTCTCAA
AATAGCATGCAGCTCACCCAAGTGAATTTGATGGGGAATAGAGCCGTTGTCAAAGGTCCGTTGCTTGCGC
AGCAAATCTTCACGATTTAGTTTCACCAATAATTCCTCAGTACCATCCATTTTTTCTAAAATTGGTTTGA
TAAATTTATAAAATTCTTCTTGGCTAGCTCCCCCATCAATATAACCTGCATATCCGTTTTTTGATTGATC
AAAAAAGATTTCTTTATACTTTTCTGGAAGTTGTTGTCGAACTAAAGCTTTTAAAAGAGTCAAGTCTTGA
TGATGTTCATCGTAGCGTTTAATCATTGAAGCTGATAGGGGAGCCTTAGTTATTTCAGTATTTACTCTTA
GGATATCTGAAAGTAAAATAGCATCTGATAAATTCTTAGCTGCCAAAAACAAATCAGCATATTGATCTCC
AATTTGCGCCAATAAATTATCTAAATCATCATCGTAAGTATCTTTTGAAAGCTGTAATTTAGCATCTTCT
GCCAAATCAAAATTTGATTTAAAATTAGGGGTCAAACCCAATGACAAAGCAATGAGATTCCCAAATAAGC
CATTTTTCTTCTCACCGGGGAGCTGAGCAATGAGATTTTCTAATCGTCTTGATTTACTCAATCGTGCAGA
AAGAATCGCTTTAGCATCTACTCCACTTGCGTTAATAGGGTTTTCTTCAAATAATTGATTGTAGGTTTGT
ACCAACTGGATAAATAGTTTGTCCACATCACTATTATCAGGATTTAAATCTCCCTCAATCAAAAAATGAC
CACGAAACTTAATCATATGCGCTAAGGCCAAATAGATTAAGCGCAAATCCGCTTTATCAGTAGAATCTAC
CAATTTTTTTCGCAGATGATAGATAGTTGGATATTTCTCATGATAAGCAACTTCATCTACTATATTTCCA
AAAATAGGATGACGTTCATGCTTCTTGTCTTCTTCCACCAAAAAAGACTCTTCAAGTCGATGAAAGAAAC
TATCATCTACTTTCGCCATCTCATTTGAAAAAATCTCCTGTAGATAACAAATACGATTCTTCCGACGTGT
ATACCTTCTACGAGCTGTCCGTTTGAGACGAGTCGCTTCCGCTGTCTCTCCACTGTCAAATAAAAGAGCC
CCTATAAGATTTTTTTTGATACTGTGGCGGTCTGTATTTCCCAGAACCTTGAACTTTTTAGACGGAACCT
TATATTCATCAGTGATCACCGCCCATCCGACGCTATTTGTGCCGATATCTAAGCCTATTGAGTATTTCTT
ATCCATAGATCCTTTCTCCTCTTTAGATCTTTTGAATTCTTTTCTCTATCACTGATAGGGAGTGGTAAAA
TAACTCTATCAACGATAGAGTGTCAACAAAAATTAGGAATTAATGATGTCTAGATTAGATAAAAGTAAAG
TGATTAACAGCGCATTAGAGCTGCTTAATGAGGTCGGAATCGAAGGTTTAACAACCCGTAAACTCGCCCA
GAAGCTAGGTGTAGAGCA
Features (pLannotate 1.2.2; 11 found; start..end, strand, type, name):
    541..643     +  promoter       cat promoter: promoter of the E. coli cat gene encoding chloramphenicol acetyltransferase
    644..1300    +  CDS            cat: CAT_ECOLX - Experimental evidence at protein level: Swiss-Prot protein existence level 1. This enzyme is an effector of chloramphenicol resistance in bacteria. From Escherichia coli. This protein is used as a marker in many commonly used cloning vectors, such as pACYC184.
   1324..1418    +  terminator     lambda t0 terminator: transcription terminator from phage lambda
   1532..2077    +  rep_origin     p15A ori: Plasmids containing the medium-copy-number p15A origin of replication can be propagated in E. coli cells that contain a second plasmid with the ColE1 origin.
   2165..2220    +  rep_origin     RSF ori (fragment): Plasmids containing the RSF 1030 origin of replication can be propagated in E. coli cells that contain additional plasmids with compatible origins.
   2239..2266    -  terminator     T7Te terminator: phage T7 early transcription terminator
   2282..2353    -  terminator     rrnB T1 terminator: transcription terminator T1 from the E. coli rrnB gene
   2383..4413    -  CDS            gag-pol (fragment): POL_MLVMS - Experimental evidence at protein level: Swiss-Prot protein existence level 1. [Integrase]: Catalyzes viral DNA integration into the host chromosome, by performing a series of DNA cutting and joining reactions. This enzyme activity takes place after virion entry into a cell and reverse transcription of the RNA genome in dsDNA. The first step in the integration process is 3' processing. This step requires a complex comprising the viral genome, matrix protein and integrase. This complex is called the pre-integration complex (PIC). The integrase protein removes 2 nucleotides from each
   4513..8616    -  CDS            Cas9(H840A): nickase mutant of the Cas9 endonuclease from the Streptococcus pyogenes Type II CRISPR/Cas system generates RNA-guided single strand nicks in DNA due to the H840A mutation in the HNH catalytic domain
   8652..8707    -  promoter       tetR/tetA promoters: tetR; overlapping promoters for bacterial tetR and tetA
   8726..511     +  CDS            TetR (across the origin): tetracycline repressor TetR; tetR from transposon Tn10; TetR binds to the tetracycline operator tetO to inhibit transcription. This inhibition can be relieved by adding tetracycline or doxycycline.
