[The description below was written by a language model from this plasmid's Addgene catalogue record and pLannotate feature annotations shown in this document.]
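Description:
pCRISPR-PE-bacteria is a bacterial expression plasmid built on the pCas9-bacteria backbone that supplies the protein component of a CRISPR prime editing system for E. coli. It replicates from the p15A origin, which is compatible with ColE1-type plasmids and so allows a second plasmid to be maintained in the same cell. The catalogue lists it as low copy. A short fragment annotated as RSF origin lies beside the p15A origin and is probably only a partial sequence match. Selection is by chloramphenicol resistance, from a cat gene with its native promoter followed by the lambda t0 terminator.

The payload is a synthetic, E. coli codon-optimized fusion of about 6.2 kb, Cas9n-linker-M-MLV2. Its N-terminal part is Streptococcus pyogenes Cas9 carrying the H840A mutation, which inactivates the HNH domain so that the enzyme makes an RNA-guided single-strand nick rather than a double-strand break. A linker joins it to a Moloney murine leukemia virus reverse transcriptase domain, which the feature table picks up as a gag-pol fragment. The record does not list the specific changes in the M-MLV2 variant. The fusion sits downstream of the divergent tetR/tetA promoter region and ends with the rrnB T1 and T7Te terminators. TetR is encoded in the opposite orientation, so expression should be repressed until a tetracycline-class inducer is added.

No guide RNA cassette is annotated, which suggests that the prime editing guide RNA is provided separately. In prime editing, that guide directs the nick and also templates reverse transcription of the desired edit into the target site. This allows substitutions, insertions and deletions to be made in E. coli DNA without double-strand breaks.
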