Addgene plasmid #172715: pCRISPR-PE-bacteria
Purpose: Expression of an E. coli codon optimized fusion protein of Cas9n-linker-M-MLV2 for prime editing
Depositing lab: Tilmann Weber. Depositing organization: Danmarks Tekniske Universitet. Publication: A versatile genetic engineering toolkit for E. coli based on CRISPR-prime editing. Tong Y, Jorgensen TS, Whitford CM, Weber T, Lee SY. Nat Commun. 2021 Sep 1;12(1):5206. doi: 10.1038/s41467-021-25541-3. PubMed 34471126.
Backbone
  Vector backbone: pCas9-bacteria
  Backbone size w/o insert (bp): 2601
  Vector type: Bacterial Expression
Growth in bacteria
  Bacterial resistance: Chloramphenicol, 25 μg/mL
  Growth temperature: 37°C
  Growth strain: DH5alpha
  Copy number: Low Copy
Gene/Insert
  Gene/Insert name: Cas9n-linker-M-MLV2
  Species: Synthetic
  Insert size (bp): 6237
  Mutation: H840A of Cas9
  Cloning method: Gibson Cloning
Terms and licenses: Academic/Nonprofit Terms; Industry Terms: Not Available to Industry
Depositor comments: Please visit https://www.biorxiv.org/content/10.1101/2020.09.02.279141v1 for bioRxiv preprint.
How to cite: pCRISPR-PE-bacteria was a gift from Tilmann Weber (Addgene plasmid # 172715 ; http://n2t.net/addgene:172715 ; RRID:Addgene_172715)
